>Addgene plasmid #67747 | pETCON-PTX-S1-220 | depositor full sequence | sequence record 131124 | pETCON-PTX-S1-220 sequence 6805 bps
ATTGTGAGCGGATAACAATTTCACACAGGAAACAGCTATGACCATGATTACGCCAAGCTCGAAATTAACC
CTCACTAAAGGGAACAAAAGCTGGTACCAATTCCTTGAATTTTCAAAAATTCTTACTTTTTTTTTGGATG
GACGCAAAGAAGTTTAATAATCATATTACATGGCATTACCACCATATACATATCCATATCTAATCTTACT
TATATGTTGTGGAAATGTAAAGAGCCCCATTATCTTAGCCTAAAAAAACCTTCTCTTTGGAACTTTCAGT
AATACGCTTAACTGCTCATTGCTATATTGAAGTACGGATTAGAAGCCGCCGAGCGGGTGACAGCCCTCCG
AAGGAAGACTCTCCTCCGTGCGTCCTCGTCTTCACCGGTCGCGTTCCTGAAACGCAGATGTGCCTCGCGC
CGCACTGCTCCGAACAATAAAGATTCTACAATACTAGCTTTTATGGTTATGAAGAGGAAAAATTGGCAGT
AACCTGGCCCCACAAACCTTCAAATGAACGAATCAAATTAACAACCATAGGATGATAATGCGATTAGTTT
TTTAGCCTTATTTCTGGGGTAATTAATCAGCGAAGCGATGATTTTTGATCTATTAACAGATATATAAATG
CAAAAACTGCATAACCACTTTAACTAATACTTTCAACATTTTCGGTTTGTATTACTTCTTATTCAAATGT
AATAAAAGTATCAACAAAAAATTGTTAATATACCTCTATACTTTAACGTCAAGGAGAAAAAACCCCGGAT
CGAATTCCCTACTTCATACATTTTCAATTAAGATGCAGTTACTTCGCTGTTTTTCAATATTTTCTGTTAT
TGCTTCAGTTTTAGCACAGGAACTGACAACTATATGCGAGCAAATCCCCTCACCAACTTTAGAATCGACG
CCGTACTCTTTGTCAACGACTACTATTTTGGCCAACGGGAAGGCAATGCAAGGAGTTTTTGAATATTACA
AATCAGTAACGTTTGTCAGTAATTGCGGTTCTCACCCCTCAACAACTAGCAAAGGCAGCCCCATAAACAC
ACAGTATGTTTTTAAGGACAATAGCTCGACGATTGAAGGTAGATACCCATACGACGTTCCAGACTACGCT
CTGCAGGCTAGTGGTGGAGGAGGCTCTGGTGGAGGCGGTAGCGGAGGCGGAGGGTCGGCTAGCCATATGG
ACGATCCTCCCGCCACCGTATACCGCTATGACTCCCGCCCGCCGGAGGACGTTTTCCAGAACGGATTCAC
GGCGTGGGGAAACAACGACAATGTGCTCGACCATCTGACCGGACGTTCCTGCCAGGTCGGCAGCAGCAAC
AGCGCTTTCGTCTCCACCAGCAGCAGCCGGCGCTATACCGAGGTCTATCTCGAACATCGCATGCAGGAAG
CGGTCGAGGCCGAACGCGCCGGCAGGGGCACCGGCCACTTCATCGGCTACATCTACGAAGTCCGCGCCGA
CAACAATTTCTACGGCGCCGCCAGCTCGTACTTCGAATACGTCGACACTTATGGCGACAATGCCGGCCGT
ATCCTCGCCGGCGCGCTGGCCACCTACCAGAGCGAATATCTGGCACACCGGCGCATTCCGCCCGAAAACA
TCCGCAGGGTAACGCGGGTCTATCACAACGGCATCACCGGCGAGACCACGACCACGGAGTATTCCAACGC
TCGCTACGTCAGCCAGCAGACTCGCGCCAATCCCAACCCCTACACATCGCGAAGGTCCGTAGCGTCGATC
GTCGGCACATTGGTGCGCATGGCGCCGGTGATAGGCGCTTGCATGGCGCGGCAGGCCGAAAGCTCCGAGG
CCATGGCAGCCTGGTCCGAACGCGCCGGCCTCGAGGGGGGCGGATCCGAACAAAAGCTTATTTCTGAAGA
GGACTTGTAATAGAGATCTGATAACAACAGTGTAGATGTAACAAAATCGACTTTGTTCCCACTGTACTTT
TAGCTCGTACAAAATACAATATACTTTTCATTTCTCCGTAAACAACATGTTTTCCCATGTAATATCCTTT
TCTATTTTTCGTTCCGTTACCAACTTTACACATACTTTATATAGCTATTCACTTCTATACACTAAAAAAC
TAAGACAATTTTAATTTTGCTGCCTGCCATATTTCAATTTGTTATAAATTCCTATAATTTATCCTATTAG
TAGCTAAAAAAAGATGAATGTGAATCGAATCCTAAGAGAATTGAGCTCCAATTCGCCCTATAGTGAGTCG
TATTACAATTCACTGGCCGTCGTTTTACAACGTCGTGACTGGGAAAACCCTGGCGTTACCCAACTTAATC
GCCTTGCAGCACATCCCCCTTTCGCCAGCTGGCGTAATAGCGAAGAGGCCCGCACCGATCGCCTTTCCCA
ACAGTTGCGCAGCCTGAATGGCGAATGG
[124 nt withheld, positions 2409-2532]
C
[91 nt withheld, positions 2534-2624]
A
[49 nt withheld, positions 2626-2674]
CCTTTGACGTTGGAGTCCACGTTCTTT
[37 nt withheld, positions 2702-2738]
ACCCTATCTCGGTCTATTCTTTTGATTTATAAGGGATTTTGCCGATTTCGGCCTATTGGTTAAAAAATGA
GCTGATTTAACAAAAATTTAACGCGAATTTTAACAAAATATTAACGCTTACAATTTCCTGATGCGGTATT
TTCTCCTTACGCATCTGTGCGGTATTTCACACCGCATAGATCGGCAAGTGCACAAACAATACTTAAATAA
ATACTACTCAGTAATAACCTATTTCTTAGCATTTTTGACGAAATTTGCTATTTTGTTAGAGTCTTTTACA
CCATTTGTCTCCACACCTCCGCTTACATCAACACCAATAACGCCATTTAATCTAAGCGCATCACCAACAT
TTTCTGGCGTCAGTCCACCAGCTAACATAAAATGTAAGCTTTCGGGGCTCTCTTGCCTTCCAACCCAGTC
AGAAATCGAGTTCCAATCCAAAAGTTCACCTGTCCCACCTGCTTCTGAATCAAACAAGGGAATAAACGAA
TGAGGTTTCTGTGAAGCTGCACTGAGTAGTATGTTGCAGTCTTTTGGAAATACGAGTCTTTTAATAACTG
GCAAACCGAGGAACTCTTGGTATTCTTGCCACGACTCATCTCCATGCAGTTGGACGATATCAATGCCGTA
ATCATTGACCAGAGCCAAAACATCCTCCTTAGGTTGATTACGAAACACGCCAACCAAGTATTTCGGAGTG
CCTGAACTATTTTTATATGCTTTTACAAGACTTGAAATTTTCCTTGCAATAACCGGGTCAATTGTTCTCT
TTCTATTGGGCACACATATAATACCCAGCAAGTCAGCATCGGAATCTAGAGCACATTCTGCGGCCTCTGT
GCTCTGCAAGCCGCAAACTTTCACCAATGGACCAGAACTACCTGTGAAATTAATAACAGACATACTCCAA
GCTGCCTTTGTGTGCTTAATCACGTATACTCACGTGCTCAATAGTCACCAATGCCCTCCCTCTTGGCCCT
CTCCTTTTCTTTTTTCGACCGAATTAATTCTTAATCGGCAAAAAAAGAAAAGCTCCGGATCAAGATTGTA
CGTAAGGTGACAAGCTATTTTTCAATAAAGAATATCTTCCACTACTGCCATCTGGCGTCATAACTGCAAA
GTACACATATATTACGATGCTGTTCTATTAAATGCTTCCTATATTATATATATAGTAATGTCGTGATCTA
TGGTGCACTCTCAGTACAATCTGCTCTGATGCCGCATAGTTAAGCCAGCCCCGACACCCGCCAACACCCG
CTGACGCGCCCTGACGGGCTTGTCTGCTCCCGGCATCCGCTTACAGACAAGCTGTGACCGTCTCCGGGAG
CTGCATGTGTCAGAGGTTTTCACCGTCATCACCGAAACGCGCGAGACGAAAGGGCCTCGTGATACGCCTA
TTTTTATAGGTTAATGTCATGATAATAATGGTTTCTTAGACGGATCGCTTGCCTGTAACTTACACGCGCC
TCGTATCTTTTAATGATGGAATAATTTGGGAATTTACTCTGTGTTTATTTATTTTTATGTTTTGTATTTG
GATTTTAGAAAGTAAATAAAGAAGGTAGAAGAGTTACGGAATGAAGAAAAAAAAATAAACAAAGGTTTAA
AAAATTTCAACAAAAAGCGTACTTTACATATATATTTATTAGACAAGAAAAGCAGATTAAATAGATATAC
ATTCGATTAACGATAAGTAAAATGTAAAATCACAGGATTTTCGTGTGTGGTCTTCTACACAGACAAGATG
AAACAATTCGGCATTAATACCTGAGAGCAGGAAGAGCAAGATAAAAGGTAGTATTTGTTGGCGATCCCCC
TAGAGTCTTTTACATCTTCGGAAAACAAAAACTATTTTTTCTTTAATTTCTTTTTTTACTTTCTATTTTT
AATTTATATATTTATATTAAAAAATTTAAATTATAATTATTTTTATAGCACGTGATGAAAAGGACCCAGG
TGGCACTTTTCGGGGAAATGTGCGCGGAACCCCTATTTGTTTATTTTTCTAAATACATTCAAATATGTAT
CCGCTCATGAGACAATAACCCTGATAAATGCTTCAATAATATTGAAAAAGGAAGAGTATGAGTATTCAAC
ATTTCCGTGTCGCCCTTATTCCCTTTTTTGCGGCATTTTGCCTTCCTGTTTTTGCTCACCCAGAAACGCT
GGTGAAAGTAAAAGATGCTGAAGATCAGTTGGGTGCACGAGTGGGTTACATCGAACTGGATCTCAACAGC
GGTAAGATCCTTGAGAGTTTTCGCCCCGAAGAACGTTTTCCAATGATGAGCACTTTTAAAGTTCTGCTAT
GTGGCGCGGTATTATCCCGTATTGACGCCGGGCAAGAGCAACTCGGTCGCCGCATACACTATTCTCAGAA
TGACTTGGTTGAGTACTCACCAGTCACAGAAAAGCATCTTACGGATGGCATGACAGTAAGAGAATTATGC
AGTGCTGCCATAACCATGAGTGATAACACTGCGGCCAACTTACTTCTGACAACGATCGGAGGACCGAAGG
AGCTAACCGCTTTTTTGCACAACATGGGGGATCATGTAACTCGCCTTGATCGTTGGGAACCGGAGCTGAA
TGAAGCCATACCAAACGACGAGCGTGACACCACGATGCCTGTAGCAATGGCAACAACGTTGCGCAAACTA
TTAACTGGCGAACTACTTACTCTAGCTTCCCGGCAACAATTAATAGACTGGATGGAGGCGGATAAAGTTG
CAGGACCACTTCTGCGCTCGGCCCTTCCGGCTGGCTGGTTTATTGCTGATAAATCTGGAGCCGGTGAGCG
TGGGTCTCGCGGTATCATTGCAGCACTGGGGCCAGATGGTAAGCCCTCCCGTATCGTAGTTATCTACACG
ACGGGGAGTCAGGCAACTATGGATGAACGAAATAGACAGATCGCTGAGATAGGTGCCTCACTGATTAAGC
ATTGGTAACTGTCAGACCAAGTTTACTCATATATACTTTAGATTGATTTAAAACTTCATTTTTAATTTAA
AAGGATCTAGGTGAAGATCCTTTTTGATAATCTCATGACCAAAATCCCTTAACGTGAGTTTTCGTTCCAC
TGAGCGTCAGACCCCGTAGAAAAGATCAAAGGATCTTCTTGAGATCCTTTTTTTCTGCGCGTAATCTGCT
GCTTGCAAACAAAAAAACCACCGCTACCAGCGGTGGTTTGTTTGCCGGATCAAGAGCTACCAACTCTTTT
TCCGAAGGTAACTGGCTTCAGCAGAGCGCAGATACCAAATACTGTTCTTCTAGTGTAGCCGTAGTTAGGC
CACCACTTCAAGAACTCTGTAGCACCGCCTACATACCTCGCTCTGCTAATCCTGTTACCAGTGGCTGCTG
CCAGTGGCGATAAGTCGTGTCTTACCGGGTTGGACTCAAGACGATAGTTACCGGATAAGGCGCAGCGGTC
GGGCTGAACGGGGGGTTCGTGCACACAGCCCAGCTTGGAGCGAACGACCTACACCGAACTGAGATACCTA
CAGCGTGAGCTATGAGAAAGCGCCACGCTTCCCGAAGGGAGAAAGGCGGACAGGTATCCGGTAAGCGGCA
GGGTCGGAACAGGAGAGCGCACGAGGGAGCTTCCAGGGGGAAACGCCTGGTATCTTTATAGTCCTGTCGG
GTTTCGCCACCTCTGACTTGAGCGTCGATTTTTGTGATGCTCGTCAGGGGGGCGGAGCCTATGGAAAAAC
GCCAGCAACGCGGCCTTTTTACGGTTCCTGGCCTTTTGCTGGCCTTTTGCTCACATGTTCTTTCCTGCGT
TATCCCCTGATTCTGTGGATAACCGTATTACCGCCTTTGAGTGAGCTGATACCGCTCGCCGCAGCCGAAC
GACCGAGCGCAGCGAGTCAGTGAGCGAGGAAGCGGAAGAGCGCCCAATACGCAAACCGCCTCTCCCCGCG
CGTTGGCCGATTCATTAATGCAGCTGGCACGACAGGTTTCCCGACTGGAAAGCGGGCAGTGAGCGCAACG
CAATTAATGTGAGTTAGCTCACTCATTAGGCACCCCAGGCTTTACACTTTATGCTTCCGGCTCGTATGTT
GTGTGGA
Features (pLannotate 1.2.2; 21 found; start..end, strand, type, name):
      2..18      +  protein_bind   lac operator: The lac repressor binds to the lac operator to inhibit transcription in E. coli. This inhibition can be relieved by adding lactose or isopropyl-β-D-thiogalactopyranoside (IPTG). lac repressor encoded by lacI
     63..81      +  promoter       T3 promoter: promoter for bacteriophage T3 RNA polymerase
    315..756     +  promoter       GAL1 promoter: S. cerevisiae GAL1; inducible promoter, regulated by Gal4
    803..1063    +  CDS            AGA2: AGA2_YEAST - Experimental evidence at protein level: Swiss-Prot protein existence level 1. Receptor binding subunit of the a-agglutinin heterodimer. S.cerevisiae a and alpha cells express the complementary cell surface glycoproteins a-agglutinin and alpha-agglutinin, respectively, which interact with one another to promote cellular aggregation during mating. From Saccharomyces cerevisiae (strain ATCC 204508 / S288c) (Baker's yeast).
   1190..1849    +  CDS            ptxA (fragment): TOX1_BORPE - Experimental evidence at protein level: Swiss-Prot protein existence level 1. S1 is an NAD-dependent ADP-ribosyltransferase, which plays a crucial role in the pathogenesis of B.pertussis causing disruption of normal host cellular regulation. It catalyzes the ADP-ribosylation of a cysteine in the alpha subunit of host heterotrimeric G proteins. In the absence of G proteins it also catalyzes the cleavage of NAD(+) into ADP-ribose and nicotinamide. It irreversibly uncouples the G-alpha GTP- binding proteins from their membrane receptors. From Bordetella pertussis (strain Tohama I / A
   1871..1897    +  CDS            Myc (fragment): Myc (human c-Myc proto-oncogene) epitope tag
   2227..2245    -  promoter       T7 promoter: promoter for bacteriophage T7 RNA polymerase
   2248..2405    +  CDS            lacZα (fragment): LacZα fragment of β-galactosidase; lacZ fragment
   2409..2837    +  rep_origin     f1 ori (sequence partly withheld): f1 bacteriophage origin of replication; arrow indicates direction of (+) strand synthesis
   2865..2916    -  misc_feature   bom (fragment): basis of mobility region from pBR322
   2967..3641    -  CDS            TRP1: phosphoribosylanthranilate isomerase, required for tryptophan biosynthesis; S. cerevisiae TRP1; yeast auxotrophic marker
   3642..3789    -  promoter       TRP1 promoter: S. cerevisiae TRP1
   3927..3976    -  misc_feature   bom (fragment): basis of mobility region from pBR322
   4078..4113    -  CDS            rop (fragment): Rop protein, which maintains plasmids at low copy number; rop
   4181..4684    -  misc_feature   CEN/ARS: S. cerevisiae CEN6 centromere fused to an autonomously replicating sequence
   4721..4825    +  promoter       AmpR promoter: bla
   4826..5686    +  CDS            AmpR: β-lactamase; bla; confers resistance to ampicillin, carbenicillin, and related antibiotics
   5857..6445    +  rep_origin     ori: high-copy-number ColE1/pMB1/pBR322/pUC origin of replication
   6628..6720    +  CDS            lacI (fragment): lac repressor; lacI; The lac repressor binds to the lac operator to inhibit transcription in E. coli. This inhibition can be relieved by adding lactose or isopropyl-β-D-thiogalactopyranoside (IPTG).
   6733..6754    +  protein_bind   CAP binding site: CAP binding activates transcription in the presence of cAMP. E. coli catabolite activator protein
   6769..6799    +  promoter       lac promoter: promoter for the E. coli lac operon
