[The description below was written by a language model from this plasmid's Addgene catalogue record and pLannotate feature annotations shown in this document.]
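Description:
pETCON-PTX-S1-220 is a 6.8 kb E. coli/yeast shuttle plasmid built on the pETCON backbone for displaying a fragment of the pertussis toxin S1 subunit on the surface of Saccharomyces cerevisiae. In bacteria it is maintained at high copy from a ColE1/pUC-type origin and selected with ampicillin through the bla (AmpR) gene. An f1 origin is also present. In yeast it replicates as a low-copy, stably segregating episome through a CEN6/ARS element and is selected by tryptophan prototrophy via TRP1 with its native promoter. The catalogue entry also lists LEU2 as a marker, but no LEU2 feature appears in the annotated sequence. Remnants of the parental cloning vector (lac promoter and operator, lacZα, lacI, rop and bom fragments, T3 and T7 promoters) are scattered around the backbone and are not part of the display cassette.

The expression cassette is driven by the galactose-inducible, Gal4-regulated GAL1 promoter. It encodes Aga2, the a-agglutinin binding subunit, followed after a gap that is not annotated by a roughly 660 bp fragment of Bordetella pertussis ptxA (PTxS1-220) and then a C-terminal Myc epitope tag. In yeast display, the Aga2 fusion is secreted and tethered to the cell wall through its partner Aga1, which presents the S1 domain to the medium. The trailing Myc tag allows display of the full-length fusion to be detected. S1 is the ADP-ribosyltransferase subunit of the toxin. The associated publication concerns fine conformational epitope mapping by comprehensive mutagenesis and deep sequencing, so this plasmid plausibly serves as the displayed antigen or library template for mapping antibody binding sites on S1.
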