Addgene plasmid #67747: pETCON-PTX-S1-220
Purpose: Pertussis Toxin Subunit 1 Yeast Display Plasmid
Depositing lab: Timothy Whitehead. Depositing organization: Michigan State University. Publication: Rapid fine conformational epitope mapping using comprehensive mutagenesis and deep sequencing. Kowalsky CA, Faber MS, Nath A, Dann HE, Kelly VW, Liu L, Shanker P, Wagner EK, Maynard JA, Chan C, Whitehead TA. J Biol Chem. 2015 Oct 30;290(44):26457-70. doi: 10.1074/jbc.M115.676635. Epub 2015 Aug 20. PubMed 26296891.
Backbone
  Vector backbone: pETCON
  Backbone size w/o insert (bp): 6142
  Total vector size (bp): 6805
  Vector type: Bacterial Expression, Yeast Expression
  Selectable markers: TRP1, LEU2
Growth in bacteria
  Bacterial resistance: Ampicillin, 100 μg/mL
  Growth temperature: 37°C
  Growth strain: DH5alpha
  Copy number: High Copy
Gene/Insert
  Gene/Insert name: PTxS1-220
  Species: Bordella Pertussis
  Insert size (bp): 663
Terms and licenses: Academic/Nonprofit Terms; Industry Terms: Not Available to Industry
How to cite: pETCON-PTX-S1-220 was a gift from Timothy Whitehead (Addgene plasmid # 67747 ; http://n2t.net/addgene:67747 ; RRID:Addgene_67747)
