>Addgene plasmid #67747 | pETCON-PTX-S1-220 | addgene partial sequence | sequence record 134721 | T7 5'-TAATACGACTCACTATAGGG-3'
CATTCATCTTTTTTTAGCTACTAATAGGATAAATTATAGGAATTTATAACAAATTGAAATATGGCAGGCA
GCAAAATTAAAATTGTCTTAGTTTTTTAGTGTATAGAAGTGAATAGCTATATAAAGTATGTGTAAAGTTG
GTAACGGAACGAAAAATAGAAAAGGATATTACATGGGAAAACATGTTGTTTACGGAGAAATGAAAAGTAT
ATTGTATTTTGTACGAGCTAAAAGTACAGTGGGAACAAAGTCGATTTTGTTACATCTACACTGTTGTTAT
CAGATCTCTATTACAAGTCCTCTTCAGAAATAAGCTTTTGTTCGGATCCGCCCCCCTCGAGGCCGGCGCG
TTCGGACCAGGCTGCCATGGCCTCGGAGCTTTCGGCCTGCCGCGCCATGCAAGCGCCTATCACCGGCGCC
ATGCGCACCAATGTGCCGACGATCGACGCTACGGACCTTCGCGATGTGTAGGGGTTGGGATTGGCGCGAG
TCTGCTGGCTGACGTAGCGAGCGTTGGAATACTCCGTGGTCGTGGTCTCGCCGGTGATGCCGTTGTGATA
GACCCGCGTTACCCTGCGGATGTTTTCGGGCGGAATGCGCCGGTGTGCCAGATATTCGCTCTGGTAGGTG
GCCAGCGCGCCGGCGAGGATACGGCCGGCATTGTCGCCATAAGTGTCGACGTATTCGAAGTACGAGCTGG
CGGCGCCGTAGAAATTGTTGTCGGCGCGGACTTCGTAGATGTAGCCGATGAAGTGGCCGGTGCCCCTGCC
GGCGCGTTCGGCCTCGACCGCTTCCTGCATGCGATGTTCGAGATAGACCTCGGTATAGCGCCGGCTGCTG
CTGGTGGAGACGAAAGCGCTGTTGCTGCTGCCGACCTGGCAG
