>Addgene plasmid #67747 | pETCON-PTX-S1-220 | addgene partial sequence | sequence record 134724 | GAL1 5'-AATATACCTCTATACTTTAACGTC-3'
TACTTCATACATTTTCAATTAAGATGCAGTTACTTCGCTGTTTTTCAATATTTTCTGTTATTGCTTCAGT
TTTAGCACAGGAACTGACAACTATATGCGAGCAAATCCCCTCACCAACTTTAGAATCGACGCCGTACTCT
TTGTCAACGACTACTATTTTGGCCAACGGGAAGGCAATGCAAGGAGTTTTTGAATATTACAAATCAGTAA
CGTTTGTCAGTAATTGCGGTTCTCACCCCTCAACAACTAGCAAAGGCAGCCCCATAAACACACAGTATGT
TTTTAAGGACAATAGCTCGACGATTGAAGGTAGATACCCATACGACGTTCCAGACTACGCTCTGCAGGCT
AGTGGTGGAGGAGGCTCTGGTGGAGGCGGTAGCGGAGGCGGAGGGTCGGCTAGCCATATGGACGATCCTC
CCGCCACCGTATACCGCTATGACTCCCGCCCGCCGGAGGACGTTTTCCAGAACGGATTCACGGCGTGGGG
AAACAACGACAATGTGCTCGACCATCTGACCGGACGTTCCTGCCAGGTCGGCAGCAGCAACAGCGCTTTC
GTCTCCACCAGCAGCAGCCGGCGCTATACCGAGGTCTATCTCGAACATCGCATGCAGGAAGCGGTCGAGG
CCGAACGCGCCGGCAGGGGCACCGGCCACTTCATCGGCTACATCTACGAAGTCCGCGCCGACAACAATTT
CTACGGCGCCGCCAGCTCGTACTTCGAATACGTCGACACTTATGGCGACAATGCCGGCCGTATCCTCGCC
GGCGCGCTGGCCACCTACCAGAGCGAATATCTGGCACACCGGCGCATTCCGCCCGAAAACATCCGCAGGG
TAACGCGGGTCTATCACAACGGCATCACCGGCGAGACCACGACCACGGAGTATTCCAACGCTCGCTACGT
CAGCCAGCAGACTCGCGCCAATCCCAACCCCTACACATCGCGAAGGTCCGTAGCGTCGATCGTCGGCACA
T
